Addgene plasmid #57171: PA-mCherry1-Cx43-7
Purpose: Localization: Gap Junctions, Excitation: 400 / 504, Emission: 515 / 517
Depositing lab: Michael Davidson. Depositing organization: Florida State University, Tallahassee.
Backbone
  Vector backbone: PA-mCherry1
  Backbone size w/o insert (bp): 4750
  Vector type: Mammalian Expression
  Selectable markers: Neomycin (select with G418)
Growth in bacteria
  Bacterial resistance: Kanamycin, 50 μg/mL
  Growth temperature: 37°C
  Growth strain: DH5alpha
  Copy number: High Copy
Gene/Insert
  Gene/Insert name: Cx43 (alt name: NM_012567.2)
  Species: R. norvegicus (rat)
  Promoter: CMV
  Tag / fusion protein: PA-mCherry1
  Cloning method: Unknown
  Sequencing primers: 5′ CMV-F; 3′ SV40pA-R
Terms and licenses: Academic/Nonprofit Terms; Industry Terms: Not Available to Industry
Depositor comments: . Excitation = 400 / 504; Emission = 515 / 517
How to cite: PA-mCherry1-Cx43-7 was a gift from Michael Davidson (Addgene plasmid # 57171 ; http://n2t.net/addgene:57171 ; RRID:Addgene_57171)
