[The description below was written by a language model from this plasmid's Addgene catalogue record.]
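Description:
PA-mCherry1-Cx43-7 is a mammalian expression plasmid that produces rat (R. norvegicus) connexin 43 (Cx43) fused to the photoactivatable red fluorescent protein PA-mCherry1. It is built on the PA-mCherry1 backbone, recorded as about 4.75 kb without the insert. The plasmid is maintained at high copy number in E. coli under kanamycin selection. For mammalian cells it carries a neomycin resistance marker, so stably transfected cells can be selected with G418. No feature table is provided, and the record does not name the replication origins or other backbone elements. The listed 3′ sequencing primer implies that an SV40 polyadenylation signal lies downstream of the expression cassette.

The fusion is transcribed from the CMV promoter, which gives strong constitutive expression in most mammalian cell lines. Connexin 43 is a gap junction channel subunit, and the stated purpose of the construct is to localise the fluorescent label to gap junctions. PA-mCherry1 is essentially dark until it is activated with violet light. This allows a chosen subpopulation of the fusion protein to be switched on and followed over time, which suits studies of gap junction plaque assembly, trafficking and turnover, as well as localisation-based super-resolution imaging.

The record does not state the orientation of the fusion or the linker. The "-7" suffix in the name may refer to linker length, but this is not confirmed. The recorded spectral values (excitation 400 / 504, emission 515 / 517) lie in the green range and look inconsistent with a red mCherry-derived protein, so they should be checked against other sources before use. The cloning method is listed as unknown.
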