>Addgene plasmid #57171 | PA-mCherry1-Cx43-7 | depositor partial sequence | sequence record 88317 | insert sequence
CGTCAGATCCGCTAGCGCTACCGGACTCAGATCTCGAGCTCAAGCTTCGAATTCGGCAGCACTTTTCTTT
CATTGGGGGGAAGGCGTGAGGAAAGTACCAAACAGCAGCAGACTTTTAAACTTTAAACAGACAGGTCTGA
GAGCCTGAACTCTCATTTTTCCTTTGACTTCAGCCTCCAAGGAGTTCCACCAACTTTGGCGCGCCGGCTT
CACTTTCATTAAGTGAAAGAGAGGTGCCCAGACATGGGTGACTGGAGTGCCTTGGGGAAGCTTCTGGACA
AGGTCCAAGCCTACTCCACCGCTGGAGGGAAGGTGTGGCTGTCAGTGCTCTTCATATTCAGAATCCTGCT
CCTGGGGACAGCTGTTGAGTCAGCTTGGGGTGATGAACAGTCTGCCTTTCGCTGTAACACTCAACAACCT
GGCTGCGAAAACGTCTGCTATGACAAGTCCTTCCCCATCTCTCACGTGCGCTTCTGGGTCCTTCAGATCA
TATTCGTGTCTGTGCCCACACTCCTGTACTTGGCCCATGTGTTCTATGTGATGAGGAAGGAAGAGAAGCT
AAACAAGAAAGAAGAGGAGCTCAAAGTGGCCCAGACTGACGGGGTCAACGTGGAGATGCACCTGAAGCAG
ATTGAAATCAAGAAGTTCAAGTACGGGATTGAAGAGCACGGCAAGGTGAAAATGAGGGGCGGCTTGCTGA
GAACCTACATCATCAGCATCCTCTTCAAGTCTGTCTTCGAGGTGGCCTTCCTGCTCATCCAGTGGTACAT
CTATGGGTTCAGCTTGAGCGCGGTCTACACCTGCAAGAGAGATCCCTGCCCCCACCAGGTAGACTGCTTC
CTCTCACGTCCCACGGAGAAAACCATCTTCATCATCTTCATGCTGGTGGTGTCCTTGGTGTCTCTCGCTT
TGAACATCATTGAGCTCTTCTACGTCTTCTTCAAAGGCGTTAAGGATCGCGTGAAGGGAAGAAGCGATCC
TTACCACGCCACCACTGGCCCACTGAGCCCATCAAAAGACTGCGGATCTCCAAAATACGCCTACTTCAAT
GGCTGCTCCTCACCAACGGCTCCACTCTCGCCTATGTCTCCTCCTGGGTACAAGCTGGTTACTGGTGACA
GAAACAATTCCTCGTGCCGCAATTACAACAAGCAAGCTAGCGAGCAAAACTGGGCGAACTACAGCGCAGA
GCAAAATCGCATGGGGCAGGCCGGAAGCACCATCTCCAACTCGCACGCCCAGCCGTTCGATTTCCCCGAC
GACAACCAGAATGCCAAAAAAGTTGCTGCTGGACATGAACTCCAGCCATTAGCCATCGTGGACCAACGAC
CTTCCAGCAGAGCCAGCAGCCGCGCCAGCAGCAGGCCTCGGCCTGATGACCTGGAGATTGCGGATCCACC
GGTCGCCACCATGGTGAGCAAGGGCGAGGAGGATAACATGGCCATCATTAAGGAGTTCATGCGCTTCAAG
GTGCACATGGAGGGGTCCGTGAACGGCCACGTGTTCGAGATCGAGGGCGAGGGCGAGGGCCGCCCCTACG
AGGGCACCCAGACCGCCAAGCTGAAGGTGACCAAGGGCGGCCCCCTGCCCTTCACCTGGGACATCCTGAG
CCCTCAGTTCATGTACGGCTCCAATGCCTACGTGAAGCACCCCGCCGACATCCCCGACTACTTTAAGCTG
TCCTTCCCCGAGGGCTTCAAGTGGGAGCGCGTGATGAAATTCGAGGACGGCGGCGTGGTGACCGTGACCC
AGGACTCCTCCCTGCAGGACGGCGAGTTCATCTACAAGGTGAAGCTGCGCGGCACCAACTTCCCCTCCGA
CGGCCCCGTGATGCAGAAGAAGACCATGGGCTGGGAGGCCCTCTCCGAGCGGATGTACCCCGAGGACGGC
GCCCTGAAGGGCGAGGTCAAGCCCAGAGTGAAGCTGAAGGACGGCGGCCACTACGACGCTGAGGTCAAGA
CCACCTACAAGGCCAAGAAGCCCGTGCAGCTGCCCGGCGCCTACAACGTCAACCGCAAGCTGGACATCAC
CAGCCACAACGAGGACTACACCATCGTGGAGCAGTACGAGAGAGCCGAGGGCCGCCACTCCACCGGCGGC
ATGGACGAGCTGTACAAGTAAGCGGCCGCGACTCTAGATCATAATCAGCCATACCACATTT
